LOCUS       Exported 886 bp ds-DNA linear SYN 25-MAY-2021
DEFINITION  Transcriptional unit for kanamycin resistance gene plant expression
            .
ACCESSION   .
VERSION     .
KEYWORDS    pEGB Tnos:NptII:Pnos (GB0226)
SOURCE      synthetic DNA construct
  ORGANISM  synthetic DNA construct
REFERENCE   1 (bases 1 to 886)
  AUTHORS   Sarrion-Perdigones A, Vazquez-Vilar M, Palaci J, Castelijns B,
            Forment J, Ziarsolo P, Blanca J, Granell A, Orzaez D
  TITLE     GoldenBraid 2.0: a comprehensive DNA assembly framework for plant
            synthetic biology.
  JOURNAL   Plant Physiol. 2013 Jul;162(3):1618-31.
  PUBMED    23669743
REFERENCE   2 (bases 1 to 886)
  AUTHORS   .
  TITLE     Direct Submission
  JOURNAL   Exported May 25, 2021 from SnapGene Server 1.1.58
            http://www.snapgene.com
FEATURES             Location/Qualifiers
     source          1..886
                     /organism="synthetic DNA construct"
                     /mol_type="other DNA"
     misc_feature    13..37
                     /label=RB T-DNA repeat
                     /note="right border repeat from nopaline C58 T-DNA"
     promoter        137..316
                     /label=NOS promoter
                     /note="nopaline synthase promoter"
     primer_bind     complement(404..423)
                     /label=Neo-R
                     /note="Neomycin resistance gene, reverse primer"
ORIGIN
        1 tacagcgact tagtttaccc gccaatatat cctgtcagga tccgtctcat gacggagata
       61 catgagaatt aagggagtca cggttatgac ccccgccgat gacgcgggac aagccgtttt
      121 acgtttggaa ctgacagaac cgcaacgttg aaggagccac tgagccgcgg gtttctggag
      181 tttaatgagc taagcacata cgtcagaaac cattattgcg cgttcaaaag tcgcctaagg
      241 tcactatcag ctagcaaata tttcttgtca aaaatgctcc actgacgttc cataaattcc
      301 cctcggtatc caattagagt ctcatattca ctctcaactc gatcgaggca tgattgaaca
      361 agatggattg cacgcaggtt ctccggccgc ttgggtggag aggctattcg gctatgactg
      421 ggcacaacag acaatcggct gctctgatgc cgccgtgttc cggctgtcag cgcaggggcg
      481 cccggttctt tttgtcaaga ccgacctgtc cggtgccctg aatgaactcc aagacgaggc
      541 agcgcggcta tcgtggctgg ccacgacggg cgttccttgc gcagctgtgc tcgacgttgt
      601 cactgaagcg ggaagggact ggctgctatt gggcgaagtg ccggggcagg atctcctgtc
      661 atctcacctt gctcctgccg agaaagtatc catcatggct gatgcaatgc ggcggctgca
      721 tacgcttgat ccggctacct gcccattcga ccaccaagcg aaacaccgca tcgagcgagc
      781 acgtactcgg atggaagccg gtcttgtcga tcaggatgat ctggacgaag agcatcaggg
      841 gctcgcgcca gccgaactgt tcgccaggct caaggcgcgg atgccc
//
