>Addgene plasmid #68212 | pEGB Tnos:NptII:Pnos (GB0226) | addgene partial sequence | sequence record 126674 | NOSterm-F 5'-agcgcgcaaactaggataaa-3'
TAGATCGACCGGCATGCAAGCTGATCGCTCTCCTGAGACGGATCCGTTACACCACAATATATCCTGCCAA
GATCTAATTCCGGGGATCGGAAATCCAGAAGCCCGAGAGGTTGCCGCCTTTCGGGCTTTTTCTTTTTCAA
AAAAAAAAATTTATAAAACGATCTGTTGCGGCCGGCCGCCGGGTTGTGGGCAAAGGCGCTCGACGGTGGG
CAACCGCTTGCGGTTGTCCACGGGCGGAGCCGGTGCGCGTAGCGCATTGTCCACAAGCCAAGGGCGACCA
ATAATTGATATATATATTCATAATTGAAAAGCTAATTGAACATACTACTTGCTGTAACTACTTGCCGGAG
CGAGGGGTGTTTGCAAGCTGTTGATCTGAAAGGGCTATTAGCGTTCTCACGTGCCTTTTTGATTAGCGAT
TTCACGTGACCTTATTAGCGATTTCACGTACTCCGATTAGCGATTTCACGTACCCTGATTAGCGATTTCA
CGTGGATAGTTTTTGGAGCGGGCCGGAAAGCCCCGTGAATCAAGGCTTTGCGGGGCATTAGCGGTTTCAC
GTGGATAACTACCCTCTATCCACAGGCTTCCGGGGATAAAAAAGCCCGCTCGACGGCGGGCTGTTGGATG
GGGATCGCCTGAATCGCCCCATCATCCAGCCAGAAAGTGAGGGAGCCACGGTTGATGAGAGCTTTGTTGT
AGGTGGACCAGTTGGTGATTTTGAACTTTTGCTTTGCCACGGAACGGTCTGCGTTGTCGGGAAGATGCGT
GATCTGATCCTTCAACTCAGCAAAAGTTCGATTTATTCAACAAAGCCACGTTGTGTCTCAAAATCTCTGA
TGTTACATTGCACAAGATAAAAATATATCATCATGAACAATAAAACTGTCTGCTTACATAAACAGTAAAT
AC
