[The description below was written by a language model from this plasmid's Addgene catalogue record and the feature table of its GenBank file.]
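Description:
pEGB Tnos:NptII:Pnos (GB0226) is a GoldenBraid 2.0 plant expression module built in the pDGB1alpha1R destination vector, a self-made binary backbone derived from pGreenII. It is maintained in E. coli as a high-copy plasmid under kanamycin selection. As a pGreenII-type binary vector it carries T-DNA border sequences, so the cargo can be delivered to plant cells by Agrobacterium-mediated transfer. The record does not list the replication origins or the bacterial resistance cassette as annotated features.

The payload is a single transcriptional unit of about 1.4 kb. In it, the nopaline synthase promoter (Pnos) drives NptII, the neomycin phosphotransferase II gene that confers kanamycin resistance on plant cells, and the construct name indicates that a nos terminator (Tnos) closes the unit. The name lists the parts in terminator-to-promoter order and the backbone carries an "R" designation, which suggests the unit sits in reverse orientation relative to the vector, although the record does not say so explicitly. Internal BsaI and BsmBI sites were removed from the insert to make it compatible with Type IIS assembly. The unit was assembled through BsaI sites that were destroyed during cloning, and it can be released with BsmBI for combination with other transcriptional units at the next GoldenBraid level. This makes it a ready-made plant selectable marker module for building multigene constructs.

The available sequence record is an 886 bp partial read rather than the whole plasmid. It annotates only the right border T-DNA repeat of nopaline C58 origin, the NOS promoter, and a primer binding site within the neomycin resistance gene, which is consistent with the start of the catalogued cassette.
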