Addgene plasmid #68212: pEGB Tnos:NptII:Pnos (GB0226)
Purpose: Transcriptional unit for kanamycin resistance gene plant expression
Depositing lab: Diego Orzaez. Depositing organization: Agencia Estatal Consejo Superior de Investigaciones Científicas, M.P. Publication: GoldenBraid 2.0: a comprehensive DNA assembly framework for plant synthetic biology. Sarrion-Perdigones A, Vazquez-Vilar M, Palaci J, Castelijns B, Forment J, Ziarsolo P, Blanca J, Granell A, Orzaez D. Plant Physiol. 2013 Jul;162(3):1618-31. 10.1104/pp.113.217661 PubMed 23669743.
Backbone
  Vector backbone: pDGB1alpha1R
  Backbone manufacturer: self-made; derived from pGreenII generated at the JIC
  Vector type: Plant Expression, Synthetic Biology
Growth in bacteria
  Bacterial resistance: Kanamycin, 50 μg/mL
  Growth temperature: 37°C
  Growth strain: DH5alpha
  Copy number: High Copy
Gene/Insert
  Gene/Insert name: NptII
  Insert size (bp): 1398
  Mutation: BsaI and BsmBI sites removed
  Promoter: Pnos
  Cloning method: Restriction Enzyme; 5′ cloning site BsaI (destroyed during cloning); 3′ cloning site BsaI (destroyed during cloning)
  Sequencing primers: 5′ caacctctcgggcttctgga
Terms and licenses: Academic/Nonprofit Terms; Industry Terms: Not Available to Industry
Depositor comments: insert can be released with BsmBI
How to cite: pEGB Tnos:NptII:Pnos (GB0226) was a gift from Diego Orzaez (Addgene plasmid # 68212 ; http://n2t.net/addgene:68212 ; RRID:Addgene_68212)
