LOCUS       Exported 4004 bp ds-DNA circular SYN 13-MAY-2021
DEFINITION  Transcriptional unit for kanamycin resistance gene plant expression
            .
ACCESSION   .
VERSION     .
KEYWORDS    pEGB Tnos:NptII:Pnos (GB0226)
SOURCE      synthetic DNA construct
  ORGANISM  synthetic DNA construct
REFERENCE   1 (bases 1 to 4004)
  AUTHORS   Sarrion-Perdigones A, Vazquez-Vilar M, Palaci J, Castelijns B,
            Forment J, Ziarsolo P, Blanca J, Granell A, Orzaez D
  TITLE     GoldenBraid 2.0: a comprehensive DNA assembly framework for plant
            synthetic biology.
  JOURNAL   Plant Physiol. 2013 Jul;162(3):1618-31.
  PUBMED    23669743
REFERENCE   2 (bases 1 to 4004)
  AUTHORS   .
  TITLE     Direct Submission
  JOURNAL   Exported May 13, 2021 from SnapGene Server 1.1.58
            http://www.snapgene.com
FEATURES             Location/Qualifiers
     source          1..4004
                     /organism="synthetic DNA construct"
                     /mol_type="other DNA"
     terminator      24..276
                     /label=NOS terminator
                     /note="nopaline synthase terminator and poly(A) signal"
     CDS             complement(316..1110)
                     /codon_start=1
                     /gene="aph(3')-II (or nptII)"
                     /product="aminoglycoside phosphotransferase from Tn5"
                     /label=NeoR/KanR
                     /note="confers resistance to neomycin, kanamycin, and G418
                     (Geneticin(R))"
                     /translation="MIEQDGLHAGSPAAWVERLFGYDWAQQTIGCSDAAVFRLSAQGRP
                     VLFVKTDLSGALNELQDEAARLSWLATTGVPCAAVLDVVTEAGRDWLLLGEVPGQDLLS
                     SHLAPAEKVSIMADAMRRLHTLDPATCPFDHQAKHRIERARTRMEAGLVDQDDLDEEHQ
                     GLAPAELFARLKARMPDGEDLVVTHGDACLPNIMVENGRFSGFIDCGRLGVADRYQDIA
                     LATRDIAEELGGEWADRFLVLYGIAAPDSQRIAFYRLLDEFF"
     primer_bind     complement(427..446)
                     /label=Neo-F
                     /note="Neomycin resistance gene, forward primer"
     primer_bind     1037..1056
                     /label=Neo-R
                     /note="Neomycin resistance gene, reverse primer"
     promoter        complement(1144..1323)
                     /label=NOS promoter
                     /note="nopaline synthase promoter"
     misc_feature    1423..1447
                     /label=RB T-DNA repeat
                     /note="right border repeat from nopaline C58 T-DNA"
     rep_origin      complement(1538..2126)
                     /direction=LEFT
                     /label=ori
                     /note="high-copy-number ColE1/pMB1/pBR322/pUC origin of
                     replication"
     primer_bind     complement(1618..1637)
                     /label=pBR322ori-F
                     /note="pBR322 origin, forward primer"
     CDS             complement(2297..3112)
                     /codon_start=1
                     /gene="aph(3')-Ia"
                     /product="aminoglycoside phosphotransferase"
                     /label=KanR
                     /note="confers resistance to kanamycin in bacteria or G418
                     (Geneticin(R)) in eukaryotes"
                     /translation="MSHIQRETSCSRPRLNSNMDADLYGYKWARDNVGQSGATIYRLYG
                     KPDAPELFLKHGKGSVANVVTDEMVRLNWLTEFMPLPTIKHFIRTPDDAWLLTTAIPGK
                     TAFQVLEEYPDSGENIVDALAVFLRRLHSIPVCNCPFNSDRVFRLAQAQSRMNNGLVDA
                     SDFDDERNGWPVEQVWKEMHKLLPFSPDSVVTHGDFSLDNLIFDEGKLIGCIDVGRVGI
                     ADRYQDLAILWNCLGEFSPSLQKRLFQKYGIDNPDMNKLQFHLMLDEFF"
     primer_bind     3020..3039
                     /label=Kan-R
                     /note="Kanamycin resistance gene, reverse primer"
     primer_bind     3104..3123
                     /label=pENTR-R
                     /note="pENTR vectors, reverse primer"
     rep_origin      3403..3838
                     /label=pSa ori
                     /note="origin of replication from bacterial plasmid pSa"
     misc_feature    3965..3987
                     /label=LB T-DNA repeat
                     /note="left border repeat from nopaline C58 T-DNA
                     (truncated)"
ORIGIN
        1 agcgatcagc ttgcatgccg gtcgatctag taacatagat gacaccgcgc gcgataattt
       61 atcctagttt gcgcgctata ttttgttttc tatcgcgtat taaatgtata attgcgggac
      121 tctaatcata aaaacccatc tcataaataa cgtcatgcat tacatgttaa ttattacatg
      181 cttaacgtaa ttcaacagaa attatatgat aatcatggca agaccggcaa caggattcaa
      241 tcttaagaaa ctttattgcc aaatgtttga acgatctgct tgactctagc tagagtccga
      301 accccagagt cccgctcaga agaactcgtc aagaaggcga tagaaggcta tgcgctgcga
      361 atcgggagcg gcgataccgt aaagcacgag gaagcggtca gcccattcgc cgccaagctc
      421 ttcagcaata tcacgggtag ccaacgctat gtcctgatag cggtccgcca cacccagccg
      481 gccacagtcg atgaatccag aaaagcggcc attttccacc atgatattcg gcaagcaggc
      541 gtcgccgtgg gtcacgacga gatcctcgcc gtcgggcatc cgcgccttga gcctggcgaa
      601 cagttcggct ggcgcgagcc cctgatgctc ttcgtccaga tcatcctgat cgacaagacc
      661 ggcttccatc cgagtacgtg ctcgctcgat gcggtgtttc gcttggtggt cgaatgggca
      721 ggtagccgga tcaagcgtat gcagccgccg cattgcatca gccatgatgg atactttctc
      781 ggcaggagca aggtgagatg acaggagatc ctgccccggc acttcgccca atagcagcca
      841 gtcccttccc gcttcagtga caacgtcgag cacagctgcg caaggaacgc ccgtcgtggc
      901 cagccacgat agccgcgctg cctcgtcttg gagttcattc agggcaccgg acaggtcggt
      961 cttgacaaaa agaaccgggc gcccctgcgc tgacagccgg aacacggcgg catcagagca
     1021 gccgattgtc tgttgtgccc agtcatagcc gaatagcctc tccacccaag cggccggaga
     1081 acctgcgtgc aatccatctt gttcaatcat gcctcgatcg agttgagagt gaatatgaga
     1141 ctctaattgg ataccgaggg gaatttatgg aacgtcagtg gagcattttt gacaagaaat
     1201 atttgctagc tgatagtgac cttaggcgac ttttgaacgc gcaataatgg tttctgacgt
     1261 atgtgcttag ctcattaaac tccagaaacc cgcggctcag tggctccttc aacgttgcgg
     1321 ttctgtcagt tccaaacgta aaacggcttg tcccgcgtca tcggcggggg tcataaccgt
     1381 gactccctta attctcatgt atctccgtca tgagacggat cctgacagga tatattggcg
     1441 ggtaaactaa gtcgctgtat gtgtttgttt gagatctcat gtgagcaaaa ggccagcaaa
     1501 aggccaggaa ccgtaaaaag gccgcgttgc tggcgttttt ccataggctc cgcccccctg
     1561 acgagcatca caaaaatcga cgctcaagtc agaggtggcg aaacccgaca ggactataaa
     1621 gataccaggc gtttccccct ggaagctccc tcgtgcgctc tcctgttccg accctgccgc
     1681 ttaccggata cctgtccgcc tttctccctt cgggaagcgt ggcgctttct catagctcac
     1741 gctgtaggta tctcagttcg gtgtaggtcg ttcgctccaa gctgggctgt gtgcacgaac
     1801 cccccgttca gcccgaccgc tgcgccttat ccggtaacta tcgtcttgag tccaacccgg
     1861 taagacacga cttatcgcca ctggcagcag ccactggtaa caggattagc agagcgaggt
     1921 atgtaggcgg tgctacagag ttcttgaagt ggtggcctaa ctacggctac actagaagaa
     1981 cagtatttgg tatctgcgct ctgctgaagc cagttacctt cggaagaaga gttggtagct
     2041 cttgatccgg caaacaaacc accgctggta gcggtggttt ttttgtttgc aagcagcaga
     2101 ttacgcgcag aaaaaaagga tctcaagaag atcctttgat cttttctacg gggtctgacg
     2161 ctcagtggaa cgaaaactca cgttaaggga ttttggtcat gagattatca aaaaggatct
     2221 tcacctagat ccttttaaat taaaaatgaa gttttaaatc aatctaaagt atatatgtgt
     2281 aacattggtc tagtgattag aaaaactcat cgagcatcaa atgaaactgc aatttattca
     2341 tatcaggatt atcaatacca tatttttgaa aaagccgttt ctgtaatgaa ggagaaaact
     2401 caccgaggca gttccatagg atggcaagat cctggtatcg gtctgcgatt ccgactcgtc
     2461 caacatcaat acaacctatt aatttcccct cgtcaaaaat aaggttatca agtgagaaat
     2521 caccatgagt gacgactgaa tccggtgaga atggcaaaag tttatgcatt tctttccaga
     2581 cttgttcaac aggccagcca ttacgctcgt catcaaaatc actcgcatca accaaaccgt
     2641 tattcattcg tgattgcgcc tgagcgagtc gaaatacgcg atcgctgtta aaaggacaat
     2701 tacaaacagg aatcgaatgc aaccggcgca ggaacactgc cagcgcatca acaatatttt
     2761 cacctgaatc aggatattct tctaatacct ggaatgctgt tttccctggg atcgcagtgg
     2821 tgagtaacca tgcatcatca ggagtacgga taaaatgctt gatggtcgga agaggcataa
     2881 attccgtcag ccagtttagt ctgaccatct catctgtaac aacattggca acgctacctt
     2941 tgccatgttt cagaaacaac tctggcgcat cgggcttccc atacaatcgg tagattgtcg
     3001 cacctgattg cccgacatta tcgcgagccc atttataccc atataaatca gcatccatgt
     3061 tggaatttaa tcgcggcctt gagcaagacg tttcccgttg aatatggctc ataacacccc
     3121 ttgtattact gtttatgtaa gcagacagtt ttattgttca tgatgatata tttttatctt
     3181 gtgcaatgta acatcagaga ttttgagaca caacgtggct ttgttgaata aatcgaactt
     3241 ttgctgagtt gaaggatcag atcacgcatc ttcccgacaa cgcagaccgt tccgtggcaa
     3301 agcaaaagtt caaaatcacc aactggtcca cctacaacaa agctctcatc aaccgtggct
     3361 ccctcacttt ctggctggat gatggggcga ttcaggcgat ccccatccaa cagcccgccg
     3421 tcgagcgggc ttttttatcc ccggaagcct gtggatagag ggtagttatc cacgtgaaac
     3481 cgctaatgcc ccgcaaagcc ttgattcacg gggctttccg gcccgctcca aaaactatcc
     3541 acgtgaaatc gctaatcagg gtacgtgaaa tcgctaatcg gagtacgtga aatcgctaat
     3601 aaggtcacgt gaaatcgcta atcaaaaagg cacgtgagaa cgctaatagc cctttcagat
     3661 caacagcttg caaacacccc tcgctccggc aagtagttac agcaagtagt atgttcaatt
     3721 agcttttcaa ttatgaatat atatatcaat tattggtcgc ccttggcttg tggacaatgc
     3781 gctacgcgca ccggctccgc ccgtggacaa ccgcaagcgg ttgcccaccg tcgagcgcct
     3841 ttgcccacaa cccggcggcc ggccgcaaca gatcgtttta taaatttttt tttttgaaaa
     3901 agaaaaagcc cgaaaggcgg caacctctcg ggcttctgga tttccgatcc ccggaattag
     3961 atcttggcag gatatattgt ggtgtaacgg atccgtctca ggag
//
